>Addgene plasmid #34397 | KHBD00267 | depositor partial sequence | sequence record 40964 | KHBD00267 sequence 1917 bps
ATGGATGCACAGCCGTCGTATCCCGATTTGGCGACCCTGTGCCGCCTTTGCCTCAAGGAGCACCAGGATG
CGTACGCGATCTTCGACGAGGACGACACCCAGCTCTCGATACCCGTGCGCCTGATGGCCTGCGTCGCACT
GGACGCCAAGGCGACGGATACTCTGCCGAAGAGGATCTGCCAGGAGTGCCGCTATCAGCTGGAGAAGTCA
TTCCTGTTCCGGCAGCGCTGCCAATGGGCGGAGAAGAAGCTTCGCAAGCATATCCGACTTCTGGGTCTCG
GGAAGCGAAGCCGCGTCTTCTCCAAGGATCCGGACGATTATGACGAGGACGAGCTGGAGTTCGAGGACTC
TATTGCCTTCATCGAGGTGCAGGACAAAGTGCGCAAGCTTGAGGACGAAAAGTGGCGAGAAGATTTTAAG
GAAGAACAGGCGGCGGAAATGCACAAACGGCTGGTCAAATCTCGTCTAGAACTTCGAGCGAAACTGACCA
CCGAACTGCGCAAGGAACTAGCGGAGGAGGTGCGCAGTGAGGTTCGCAAGGAGCTGGCCGAGGAGGTGCG
CAGCCAGGTTAGAGATGACCTGCGAAACGAGGTGAGCGAGGACATAAGAAAAGAGCAGCTGGCCATGCTG
TTGGGCGAATTGGAGGTGTATCTTACCGAGAAAAAGGCCGGTCGGTGGGAGTCTTTGGATGGGTCCGAAC
CAGAGACCAAGCCGCAAGTCAAGGAAGATGCCTCCCCTTCTAGGTCAAAAACTAAAGCTCTTCCAAAGCG
ACGACCCAGCTTGGTCGACGCCAATCTAAAGGCGACAGAGGCCAGGAAGGATGCAAAAGAAGAGGAATTC
ATATTGGGCTGCAATACCGACCCCGCAAATAATAGCGATGTAAACATAGATGGCCTCGAACTGGACGAGG
AAGTGCCCGCGGAAAGCGGTGAAGACTTCAGGGAAATCAACATGGTTGGATCAGATGTAGTGCACACAGA
CAATGGAGAGATTTACATCATAAACTCTGCCAGCTCAGAGGATCAAAACCAGGACTCCACTCCCGAATTT
GACCAGGACAACGGAATCACCTCCTATAACATCAAAGAAGACGGCGAAATTCAGTTCAGTGGCGAAAAGC
CAGAGGAAATCGAAGACGTGGTCGTGTTTAATCTGGGCGAGGAGATATCTCAGGAGCAACAGGTCTTCAG
CTTCCATGAAAATGTCATTATAGTGGAAAAAGAACAGAACGATAGAGATGAGCAGACGCCCCTCAAACGA
AAGAGATCGAGTGAGTTGGTGTTCAAGCAGGAGTCCAGTTGTCCTCAACCAAAAACCGGTCGAATTACGG
ACACGGTGAAGTCGTTCCAGTGCCATTTGTGCCCGGTGGCATTTCCTACGCAGAAACTTCTGACGCGCCA
CCACAACACCCACATTAAGGGACTGAAAAGTGGAAAGGGCGGCACGCTCAAGTGTCCCAGCTGCGCACTG
CAACTGTCGTGCGCCAGCTCGCTCAAACGCCACATGATTATCCACACGGGCCTGAAACCCTTCAAGTGCA
GCGAGTGCGAACTGTCCTTCTCCCAGCGCGAAGTGCTCAAGCGTCACATGGACACCCATACGGGAGTAAA
GCGCCATCAGTGCCCCCAATGCTCGAGCTGCTTTGCCCAGAAGTCCAACCTGCAGCAGCACATTGGCCGC
GTGCATATGGGCAACTCTCGGACGCACAAGTGTCATCTGTGTCATCGTAGCTTCAATCATGTTTCGGGCC
TCAGTCGCCATCTGGTCACCCACGCTGGCGTCATGTTCTCCTGCAAACAGTGCGGCCGTCAGTTTAACGA
TCGCAGTGCGGTCCAGAGACATGTAACCACAATGCACAAGGTGAAGAACAAGCTCACAGACTACATATCC
GAGACGAACGAGTTTCAAGCTGTGGCC
