>Addgene plasmid #34397 | KHBD00267 | addgene partial sequence | sequence record 42120 | M13-Rev 5'-CAGGAAACAGCTATGACC-3'
ATTTTATTTTGACTGATAGTGACCTGTTCGTTGCAACAAATTGATAAGCAATGCTTTCTTATAATGCCAA
CTTTGTACAAGAAAGTTGGCAAGGCCACAGCTTGAAACTCGTTCGTCTCGGATATGTAGTCTGTGAGCTT
GTTCTTCACCTTGTGCATTGTGGTTACATGTCTCTGGACCGCACTGCGATCGTTAAACTGACGGCCGCAC
TGTTTGCAGGAGAACATGACGCCAGCGTGGGTGACCAGATGGCGACTGAGGCCCGAAACATGATTGAAGC
TACGATGACACAGATGACACTTGTGCGTCCGAGAGTTGCCCATATGCACGCGGCCAATGTGCTGCTGCAG
GTTGGACTTCTGGGCAAAGCAGCTCGAGCATTGGGGGCACTGATGGCGCTTTACTCCCGTATGGGTGTCC
ATGTGACGCTTGAGCACTTCGCGCTGGGAGAAGGACAGTTCGCACTCGCTGCACTTGAAGGGTTTCAGGC
CCGTGTGGATAATCATGTGGCGTTTGAGCGAGCTGGCGCACGACAGTTGCAGTGCGCAGCTGGGACACTT
GAGCGTGCCGCCCTTTCCACTTTTCAGTCCCTTAATGTGGGTGTTGTGGTGGCGCGTCAGAAGTTTCTGC
GTAGGAAATGCCACCGGGCACAAATGGCACTGGAACGACTTCACCGTGTCCGTAATTCGACCGGTTTTTG
G
