[The description below was written by a language model from this plasmid's Addgene catalogue record.]
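Description:
KHBD00267 is a Gateway entry-type clone built in the pDONR221 donor vector backbone (Invitrogen; 2,536 bp without insert) and carrying the open reading frame of the Drosophila melanogaster gene CG31365 (FBgn0051365), an insert of 1,917 bp. It is a bacterial cloning plasmid rather than an expression vector. It is maintained at high copy number in E. coli and selected with kanamycin. The ORF was introduced by Gateway recombination, which in a pDONR221-derived clone normally leaves the insert flanked by attL sites. No feature table accompanies the record, so the exact site arrangement and the origin of replication are not documented here. M13 forward and reverse primer sites lie on either side of the insert and are listed for sequence verification. No promoter driving the insert is recorded, which is consistent with its role as a shuttle clone.

The depositor notes that the ORFs in this collection were cloned open-ended, that is, without a stop codon. This design lets the coding sequence be moved by an LR recombination reaction into destination vectors that add C-terminal fusion partners such as tags, reporters or activation domains, as well as into N-terminal fusion vectors that supply their own terminator. The plasmid belongs to a clone set associated with a study on automated protein–DNA interaction screening of Drosophila regulatory elements. This suggests it was meant as a source clone for building fusion constructs for such assays, although the record does not describe the function of CG31365 or name the destination vectors used.
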