Addgene plasmid #34397: KHBD00267
Depositing lab: Bart Deplancke. Depositing organization: Swiss Federal Institute of Technology (EPFL). Publication: Automated protein-DNA interaction screening of Drosophila regulatory elements. Korneel Hens, Jean-Daniel Feuz, Alina Isakova, Antonina Lagovitina, Andreas Massouras, Julien Bryois, Patrick Callaerts, Susan E. Celniker, Bart Deplancke. Nat Methods. 2011 Oct 30;8(12):1065-70. 10.1038/nmeth.1763 PubMed 22037703.
Backbone
  Vector backbone: pDONR221
  Backbone manufacturer: Invitrogen
  Backbone size w/o insert (bp): 2536
  Vector type: Gateway Donor Vector
Growth in bacteria
  Bacterial resistance: Kanamycin, 50 μg/mL
  Growth temperature: 37°C
  Growth strain: DH5alpha
  Copy number: High Copy
Gene/Insert
  Gene/Insert name: CG31365 (alt names: FBgn0051365; CG31365)
  Species: D. melanogaster (fly)
  Insert size (bp): 1917
  Entrez Gene: CG31365 (a.k.a. Dmel_CG31365, CG4639, Dmel\CG31365)
  Cloning method: Gateway Cloning
  Sequencing primers: 5′ M13F; 3′ M13R
Terms and licenses: Academic/Nonprofit Terms; Industry Terms: Not Available to Industry
Depositor comments: Please note that the ORFs in this collection were cloned open-ended (without a stop codon).
How to cite: KHBD00267 was a gift from Bart Deplancke (Addgene plasmid # 34397 ; http://n2t.net/addgene:34397 ; RRID:Addgene_34397)
